Addgene plasmid #199242: GB1-ΔN-CHMP4C(S191C,I225A,L228A,W231A)
Purpose: Codon-optimized bacterial expression plasmid. Expresses GB1-His6-TEV-CHMP4C(121-233, S191C,I225A,L228A,W231A)
Depositing lab: Lalit Deshmukh. Depositing organization: University of California, San Diego (UCSD). Publication: Reversible phase separation of ESCRT protein ALIX through tyrosine phosphorylation. Elias RD, Zhu Y, Su Q, Ghirlando R, Zhang J, Deshmukh L. Sci Adv. 2023 Jul 14;9(28):eadg3913. doi: 10.1126/sciadv.adg3913. Epub 2023 Jul 14. PubMed 37450591.
Backbone
  Vector backbone: pET-11a
  Backbone size w/o insert (bp): 5393
  Total vector size (bp): 6014
  Vector type: Bacterial Expression
Growth in bacteria
  Bacterial resistance: Ampicillin, 100 μg/mL
  Growth temperature: 37°C
  Growth strain: DH5alpha
  Copy number: Low Copy
Gene/Insert
  Gene/Insert name: GB1-His6-TEV-CHMP4C(121-233, S191C, I225A, L228A, W231A) (alt names: CHMP4C; Charged multivesicular body protein 4c)
  Species: H. sapiens (human)
  Insert size (bp): 621
  Mutation: S191C, I225A, L228A, W231A
  Entrez Gene: CHMP4C (a.k.a. SNF7-3, Shax3, VPS32C)
  Tag / fusion protein: GB1-His6-TEV (N terminal on insert)
Terms and licenses: Academic/Nonprofit Terms; Industry Terms: Not Available to Industry
How to cite: GB1-ΔN-CHMP4C(S191C,I225A,L228A,W231A) was a gift from Lalit Deshmukh (Addgene plasmid # 199242 ; http://n2t.net/addgene:199242 ; RRID:Addgene_199242)
