[The description below was written by a language model from this plasmid's Addgene catalogue record and pLannotate feature annotations shown in this document.]
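Description:
GB1-ΔN-CHMP4C(S191C,I225A,L228A,W231A) is a bacterial expression plasmid of about 6 kb built on the pET-11a backbone, carrying a codon-optimized open reading frame for an N-terminally truncated human CHMP4C, an ESCRT-III component. It replicates from a pBR322-type ColE1 origin accompanied by the bom region and the rop gene, which is consistent with its recorded low copy number, and it is selected with ampicillin through the β-lactamase gene. Remnants of the tetracycline resistance gene and its promoter are backbone leftovers and are not functional markers. A very short match annotated as a chicken β-actin promoter fragment is almost certainly a spurious hit.

Expression is driven by a T7 promoter followed by a lac operator and the T7 gene 10 ribosome binding site. The plasmid's own lacI gene supplies the repressor, so transcription requires a host that provides T7 RNA polymerase and is induced with IPTG. The feature table shows the reading frame starting with the T7 tag gene 10 leader, followed by the GB1 domain of streptococcal protein G, commonly used as a solubility-enhancing fusion partner. Next come an annotated thrombin site, a His6 tag for metal-affinity purification, and a TEV protease site that allows the whole N-terminal fusion to be removed. The payload is CHMP4C residues 121–233 with four substitutions: S191C, I225A, L228A and W231A. The record does not state the rationale for these mutations, and no T7 terminator is annotated. The construct is intended for producing recombinant CHMP4C fragment in E. coli, and was deposited with a study of phase separation of the ESCRT protein ALIX.
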