Features (pLannotate 1.2.2; 22 found; start..end, strand, type, name):
    587..1211    -  CDS            TcR (fragment): tetracycline efflux protein; tet; confers resistance to tetracycline
   1226..1247    -  protein_bind   CAP binding site: CAP binding activates transcription in the presence of cAMP. E. coli catabolite activator protein
   1260..2342    -  CDS            lacI: lac repressor; lacI; The lac repressor binds to the lac operator to inhibit transcription in E. coli. This inhibition can be relieved by adding lactose or isopropyl-β-D-thiogalactopyranoside (IPTG).
   2343..2420    -  promoter       lacI promoter: lacI
   2428..2707    -  CDS            TcR (fragment): tetracycline efflux protein; tet; confers resistance to tetracycline
   2729..2747    +  promoter       T7 promoter: promoter for bacteriophage T7 RNA polymerase
   2748..2772    +  protein_bind   lac operator: The lac repressor binds to the lac operator to inhibit transcription in E. coli. This inhibition can be relieved by adding lactose or isopropyl-β-D-thiogalactopyranoside (IPTG). lac repressor encoded by lacI
   2787..2809    +  RBS            RBS: efficient ribosome binding site from bacteriophage T7 gene 10 (Olins and Rangwala, 1989)
   2817..2849    +  CDS            T7 tag (gene 10 leader): leader peptide from bacteriophage T7 gene 10 promotes efficient translation in E. coli
   2865..3026    +  CDS            spg (fragment): SPG1_STRSG - Experimental evidence at protein level: Swiss-Prot protein existence level 1. Binds to the constant Fc region of IgG with high affinity. From Streptococcus sp. group G.
   3027..3044    +  CDS            thrombin site: thrombin recognition and cleavage site
   3096..3114    +  CDS            capTEV™ (fragment): composite tag for in vivo biotinylation, TEV protease cleavage, and 6xHis tagging
   3114..3130    +  CDS            TEV site (fragment): tobacco etch virus (TEV) protease recognition and cleavage site
   3138..3413    +  CDS            CHMP4C (fragment): CHM4C_HUMAN - Also known as SHAX3. Experimental evidence at protein level: Swiss-Prot protein existence level 1. Probable core component of the endosomal sorting required for transport complex III (ESCRT-III) which is involved in multivesicular bodies (MVBs) formation and sorting of endosomal cargo proteins into MVBs. MVBs contain intraluminal vesicles (ILVs) that are generated by invagination and scission from the limiting membrane of the endosome and mostly are delivered to lysosomes enabling degradation of membrane proteins, such as stimulated growth factor receptors, lysosomal enzymes and
   3457..3473    +  promoter       chicken β-actin promoter (fragment): contains a 21-bp deletion relative to the standard chicken β-actin promoter
   3479..3504    -  promoter       tet promoter (fragment): E. coli promoter for tetracycline efflux protein gene
   3617..3721    +  promoter       AmpR promoter: bla
   3722..4582    +  CDS            AmpR: β-lactamase; bla; confers resistance to ampicillin, carbenicillin, and related antibiotics
   4753..5341    +  rep_origin     ori: high-copy-number ColE1/pMB1/pBR322/pUC origin of replication
   5527..5666    -  misc_feature   bom: basis of mobility region from pBR322
   5768..5959    -  CDS            rop: Rop protein, which maintains plasmids at low copy number; rop
   5976..345     +  CDS            YPB1_ECOLX (across the origin): Protein predicted: Swiss-Prot protein existence level 4. From Escherichia coli.
>Addgene plasmid #199242 | GB1-ΔN-CHMP4C(S191C,I225A,L228A,W231A) | addgene full sequence | sequence record 393310 | Addgene NGS Result
AAACGAGAGAGGATGCTCACGATACGGGTTACTGATGATGAACATGCCCGGTTACTGGAACGTTGTGAGG
GTAAACAACTGGCGGTATGGATGCGGCGGGACCAGAGAAAAATCACTCAGGGTCAATGCCAGCGCTTCGT
TAATACAGATGTAGGTGTTCCACAGGGTAGCCAGCAGCATCCTGCGATGCAGATCCGGAACATAATGGTG
CAGGGCGCTGACTTCCGCGTTTCCAGACTTTACGAAACACGGAAACCGAAGACCATTCATGTTGTTGCTC
AGGTCGCAGACGTTTTGCAGCAGCAGTCGCTTCACGTTCGCTCGCGTATCGGTGATTCATTCTGCTAACC
AGTAAGGCAACCCCGCCAGCCTAGCCGGGTCCTCAACGACAGGAGCACGATCATGCGCACCCGTGGCCAG
GACCCAACGCTGCCCGAGATGCGCCGCGTGCGGCTGCTGGAGATGGCGGACGCGATGGATATGTTCTGCC
AAGGGTTGGTTTGCGCATTCACAGTTCTCCGCAAGAATTGATTGGCTCCAATTCTTGGAGTGGTGAATCC
GTTAGCGAGGTGCCGCCGGCTTCCATTCAGGTCGAGGTGGCCCGGCTCCATGCACCGCGACGCAACGCGG
GGAGGCAGACAAGGTATAGGGCGGCGCCTACAATCCATGCCAACCCGTTCCATGTGCTCGCCGAGGCGGC
ATAAATCGCCGTGACGATCAGCGGTCCAATGATCGAAGTTAGGCTGGTAAGAGCCGCGAGCGATCCTTGA
AGCTGTCCCTGATGGTCGTCATCTACCTGCCTGGACAGCATGGCCTGCAACGCGGGCATCCCGATGCCGC
CGGAAGCGAGAAGAATCATAATGGGGAAGGCCATCCAGCCTCGCGTCGCGAACGCCAGCAAGACGTAGCC
CAGCGCGTCGGCCGCCATGCCGGCGATAATGGCCTGCTTCTCGCCGAAACGTTTGGTGGCGGGACCAGTG
ACGAAGGCTTGAGCGAGGGCGTGCAAGATTCCGAATACCGCAAGCGACAGGCCGATCATCGTCGCGCTCC
AGCGAAAGCGGTCCTCGCCGAAAATGACCCAGAGCGCTGCCGGCACCTGTCCTACGAGTTGCATGATAAA
GAAGACAGTCATAAGTGCGGCGACGATAGTCATGCCCCGCGCCCACCGGAAGGAGCTGACTGGGTTGAAG
GCTCTCAAGGGCATCGGTCGAGATCCCGGTGCCTAATGAGTGAGCTAACTTACATTAATTGCGTTGCGCT
CACTGCCCGCTTTCCAGTCGGGAAACCTGTCGTGCCAGCTGCATTAATGAATCGGCCAACGCGCGGGGAG
AGGCGGTTTGCGTATTGGGCGCCAGGGTGGTTTTTCTTTTCACCAGTGAGACGGGCAACAGCTGATTGCC
CTTCACCGCCTGGCCCTGAGAGAGTTGCAGCAAGCGGTCCACGCTGGTTTGCCCCAGCAGGCGAAAATCC
TGTTTGATGGTGGTTAACGGCGGGATATAACATGAGCTGTCTTCGGTATCGTCGTATCCCACTACCGAGA
TATCCGCACCAACGCGCAGCCCGGACTCGGTAATGGCGCGCATTGCGCCCAGCGCCATCTGATCGTTGGC
AACCAGCATCGCAGTGGGAACGATGCCCTCATTCAGCATTTGCATGGTTTGTTGAAAACCGGACATGGCA
CTCCAGTCGCCTTCCCGTTCCGCTATCGGCTGAATTTGATTGCGAGTGAGATATTTATGCCAGCCAGCCA
GACGCAGACGCGCCGAGACAGAACTTAATGGGCCCGCTAACAGCGCGATTTGCTGGTGACCCAATGCGAC
CAGATGCTCCACGCCCAGTCGCGTACCGTCTTCATGGGAGAAAATAATACTGTTGATGGGTGTCTGGTCA
GAGACATCAAGAAATAACGCCGGAACATTAGTGCAGGCAGCTTCCACAGCAATGGCATCCTGGTCATCCA
GCGGATAGTTAATGATCAGCCCACTGACGCGTTGCGCGAGAAGATTGTGCACCGCCGCTTTACAGGCTTC
GACGCCGCTTCGTTCTACCATCGACACCACCACGCTGGCACCCAGTTGATCGGCGCGAGATTTAATCGCC
GCGACAATTTGCGACGGCGCGTGCAGGGCCAGACTGGAGGTGGCAACGCCAATCAGCAACGACTGTTTGC
CCGCCAGTTGTTGTGCCACGCGGTTGGGAATGTAATTCAGCTCCGCCATCGCCGCTTCCACTTTTTCCCG
CGTTTTCGCAGAAACGTGGCTGGCCTGGTTCACCACGCGGGAAACGGTCTGATAAGAGACACCGGCATAC
TCTGCGACATCGTATAACGTTACTGGTTTCACATTCACCACCCTGAATTGACTCTCTTCCGGGCGCTATC
ATGCCATACCGCGAAAGGTTTTGCGCCATTCGATGGTGTCCGGGATCTCGACGCTCTCCCTTATGCGACT
CCTGCATTAGGAAGCAGCCCAGTAGTAGGTTGAGGCCGTTGAGCACCGCCGCCGCAAGGAATGGTGCATG
CAAGGAGATGGCGCCCAACAGTCCCCCGGCCACGGGGCCTGCCACCATACCCACGCCGAAACAAGCGCTC
ATGAGCCCGAAGTGGCGAGCCCGATCTTCCCCATCGGTGATGTCGGCGATATAGGCGCCAGCAACCGCAC
CTGTGGCGCCGGTGATGCCGGCCACGATGCGTCCGGCGTAGAGGATCGAGATCTCGATCCCGCGAAATTA
ATACGACTCACTATAGGGGAATTGTGAGCGGATAACAATTCCCCTCTAGAAATAATTTTGTTTAACTTTA
AGAAGGAGATATACATATGGCTAGCATGACTGGTGGACAGCAAATGGGTCGCGGATCCATGCAGTATAAA
CTGGCGCTGAACGGCAAAACCCTGAAAGGCGAAACCACCACCGAAGCGGTGGATGCGGCGACCGCGGAAA
AAGTGTTTAAACAGTATGCGAACGATAACGGCGTGGATGGCGAATGGACCTATGATGATGCGACCAAAAC
CTTTACCGTGACCGAACTGGTGCCGCGCGGCAGCATTGAAGGCCGCATTCGCGAAAACCTGAAAGATAGC
GGCCTGTTTCTGGAACATCATCATCATCATCATGAAAACCTGTATTTTCAAGGCAGCGAAAACATGGATC
TGAACAAAATTGATGATCTGATGCAAGAAATTACCGAACAGCAAGATATTGCGCAAGAAATTAGCGAAGC
GTTTAGTCAGCGCGTGGGCTTTGGCGATGATTTTGATGAAGATGAACTGATGGCGGAACTGGAAGAACTG
GAACAAGAAGAACTGAACAAAAAAATGACCAATATTCGCCTGCCGAACGTTCCGAGCTGCAGCCTGCCGG
CTCAGCCGAACCGCAAACCGGGCATGAGCAGCACTGCGCGTCGCTCGCGGGCGGCGAGCAGTCAGCGCGC
GGAAGAAGAAGATGATGATGCCAAACAGGCGGCGGCGGCGGCGACCTAAAAGCTTATCGATGATAAGCTG
TCAAACATGAGAATTCTTGAAGACGAAAGGGCCTCGTGATACGCCTATTTTTATAGGTTAATGTCATGAT
AATAATGGTTTCTTAGACGTCAGGTGGCACTTTTCGGGGAAATGTGCGCGGAACCCCTATTTGTTTATTT
TTCTAAATACATTCAAATATGTATCCGCTCATGAGACAATAACCCTGATAAATGCTTCAATAATATTGAA
AAAGGAAGAGTATGAGTATTCAACATTTCCGTGTCGCCCTTATTCCCTTTTTTGCGGCATTTTGCCTTCC
TGTTTTTGCTCACCCAGAAACGCTGGTGAAAGTAAAAGATGCTGAAGATCAGTTGGGTGCACGAGTGGGT
TACATCGAACTGGATCTCAACAGCGGTAAGATCCTTGAGAGTTTTCGCCCCGAAGAACGTTTTCCAATGA
TGAGCACTTTTAAAGTTCTGCTATGTGGCGCGGTATTATCCCGTGTTGACGCCGGGCAAGAGCAACTCGG
TCGCCGCATACACTATTCTCAGAATGACTTGGTTGAGTACTCACCAGTCACAGAAAAGCATCTTACGGAT
GGCATGACAGTAAGAGAATTATGCAGTGCTGCCATAACCATGAGTGATAACACTGCGGCCAACTTACTTC
TGACAACGATCGGAGGACCGAAGGAGCTAACCGCTTTTTTGCACAACATGGGGGATCATGTAACTCGCCT
TGATCGTTGGGAACCGGAGCTGAATGAAGCCATACCAAACGACGAGCGTGACACCACGATGCCTGCAGCA
ATGGCAACAACGTTGCGCAAACTATTAACTGGCGAACTACTTACTCTAGCTTCCCGGCAACAATTAATAG
ACTGGATGGAGGCGGATAAAGTTGCAGGACCACTTCTGCGCTCGGCCCTTCCGGCTGGCTGGTTTATTGC
TGATAAATCTGGAGCCGGTGAGCGTGGGTCTCGCGGTATCATTGCAGCACTGGGGCCAGATGGTAAGCCC
TCCCGTATCGTAGTTATCTACACGACGGGGAGTCAGGCAACTATGGATGAACGAAATAGACAGATCGCTG
AGATAGGTGCCTCACTGATTAAGCATTGGTAACTGTCAGACCAAGTTTACTCATATATACTTTAGATTGA
TTTAAAACTTCATTTTTAATTTAAAAGGATCTAGGTGAAGATCCTTTTTGATAATCTCATGACCAAAATC
CCTTAACGTGAGTTTTCGTTCCACTGAGCGTCAGACCCCGTAGAAAAGATCAAAGGATCTTCTTGAGATC
CTTTTTTTCTGCGCGTAATCTGCTGCTTGCAAACAAAAAAACCACCGCTACCAGCGGTGGTTTGTTTGCC
GGATCAAGAGCTACCAACTCTTTTTCCGAAGGTAACTGGCTTCAGCAGAGCGCAGATACCAAATACTGTC
CTTCTAGTGTAGCCGTAGTTAGGCCACCACTTCAAGAACTCTGTAGCACCGCCTACATACCTCGCTCTGC
TAATCCTGTTACCAGTGGCTGCTGCCAGTGGCGATAAGTCGTGTCTTACCGGGTTGGACTCAAGACGATA
GTTACCGGATAAGGCGCAGCGGTCGGGCTGAACGGGGGGTTCGTGCACACAGCCCAGCTTGGAGCGAACG
ACCTACACCGAACTGAGATACCTACAGCGTGAGCTATGAGAAAGCGCCACGCTTCCCGAAGGGAGAAAGG
CGGACAGGTATCCGGTAAGCGGCAGGGTCGGAACAGGAGAGCGCACGAGGGAGCTTCCAGGGGGAAACGC
CTGGTATCTTTATAGTCCTGTCGGGTTTCGCCACCTCTGACTTGAGCGTCGATTTTTGTGATGCTCGTCA
GGGGGGCGGAGCCTATGGAAAAACGCCAGCAACGCGGCCTTTTTACGGTTCCTGGCCTTTTGCTGGCCTT
TTGCTCACATGTTCTTTCCTGCGTTATCCCCTGATTCTGTGGATAACCGTATTACCGCCTTTGAGTGAGC
TGATACCGCTCGCCGCAGCCGAACGACCGAGCGCAGCGAGTCAGTGAGCGAGGAAGCGGAAGAGCGCCTG
ATGCGGTATTTTCTCCTTACGCATCTGTGCGGTATTTCACACCGCAATGGTGCACTCTCAGTACAATCTG
CTCTGATGCCGCATAGTTAAGCCAGTATACACTCCGCTATCGCTACGTGACTGGGTCATGGCTGCGCCCC
GACACCCGCCAACACCCGCTGACGCGCCCTGACGGGCTTGTCTGCTCCCGGCATCCGCTTACAGACAAGC
TGTGACCGTCTCCGGGAGCTGCATGTGTCAGAGGTTTTCACCGTCATCACCGAAACGCGCGAGGCAGCTG
CGGTAAAGCTCATCAGCGTGGTCGTGAAGCGATTCACAGATGTCTGCCTGTTCATCCGCGTCCAGCTCGT
TGAGTTTCTCCAGAAGCGTTAATGTCTGGCTTCTGATAAAGCGGGCCATGTTAAGGGCGGTTTTTTCCTG
TTTGGTCACTGATGCCTCCGTGTAAGGGGGATTTCTGTTCATGGGGGTAATGATACCGATG
