>Addgene plasmid #199242 | GB1-ΔN-CHMP4C(S191C,I225A,L228A,W231A) | depositor partial sequence | sequence record 387018 | Insert
ATGCAGTATAAACTGGCGCTGAACGGCAAAACCCTGAAAGGCGAAACCACCACCGAAGCGGTGGATGCGG
CGACCGCGGAAAAAGTGTTTAAACAGTATGCGAACGATAACGGCGTGGATGGCGAATGGACCTATGATGA
TGCGACCAAAACCTTTACCGTGACCGAACTGGTGCCGCGCGGCAGCATTGAAGGCCGCATTCGCGAAAAC
CTGAAAGATAGCGGCCTGTTTCTGGAACATCATCATCATCATCATGAAAACCTGTATTTTCAAGGCAGCG
AAAACATGGATCTGAACAAAATTGATGATCTGATGCAAGAAATTACCGAACAGCAAGATATTGCGCAAGA
AATTAGCGAAGCGTTTAGTCAGCGCGTGGGCTTTGGCGATGATTTTGATGAAGATGAACTGATGGCGGAA
CTGGAAGAACTGGAACAAGAAGAACTGAACAAAAAAATGACCAATATTCGCCTGCCGAACGTTCCGAGCT
GCAGCCTGCCGGCTCAGCCGAACCGCAAACCGGGCATGAGCAGCACTGCGCGTCGCTCGCGGGCGGCGAG
CAGTCAGCGCGCGGAAGAAGAAGATGATGATGCCAAACAGGCGGCGGCGGCGGCGACCTAA
